>Addgene plasmid #31029 | pFUS_A30A | depositor full sequence | sequence record 14205 | Author sequence
CGTCTCCCCCTGAACCTGACCCCGGACCAAGTGGTGGCTATCGAGACCGGCGCCGCTACAGGGCGCGTCC
CATTCGCCATTCAGGCTGCGCAACTGTTGGGAAGGGCGATCGGTGCGGGCCTCTTCGCTATTACGCCAGC
TGGCGAAAGGGGGATGTGCTGCAAGGCGATTAAGTTGGGTAACGCCAGGGTTTTCCCAGTCACGACGTTG
TAAAACGACGGCCAGTGAGCGCGCGTAATACGACTCACTATAGGGCGAATTGGGTACCGGGCCCCCCCTC
GAGGTCCTCCAGCTTTTGTTCCCTTTAGTGAGGGTTAATTGCGCGCTTGGCGTAATCATGGTCATAGCTG
TTTCCTGTGTGAAATTGTTATCCGCTCACAATTCCACACAACATACGAGCCGGAAGCATAAAGTGTAAAG
CCTGGGGTGCCTAATGAGTGAGCTAACTCACATTAATTGCGTTGCGCTCACTGCCCGCTTTCCACCGGTG
GTCTCTGGCGGCAAGCAAGCGCTCGAAACGGTGCAGCGGCTGTTGCCGGTGCTGTGCCAGGACCATGGCC
TGACGAGACGTCTAGACCAGCCAGGACAGAAATGCCTCGACTTCGCTGCTACCCAAGGTTGCCGGGTGAC
GCACACCGTGGAAACGGATGAAGGCACGAACCCAGTGGACATAAGCCTGTTCGGTTCGTAAGCTGTAATG
CAAGTAGCGTATGCGCTCACGCAACTGGTCCAGAACCTTGACCGAACGCAGCGGTGGTAACGGCGCAGTG
GCGGTTTTCATGGCTTGTTATGACTGTTTTTTTGGGGTACAGTCTATGCCTCGGGCATCCAAGCAGCAAG
CGCGTTACGCCGTGGGTCGATGTTTGATGTTATGGAGCAGCAACGATGTTACGCAGCAGGGCAGTCGCCC
TAAAACAAAGTTAAACATTATGAGGGAAGCGGTGATCGCCGAAGTATCGACTCAACTATCAGAGGTAGTT
GGCGTCATCGAGCGCCATCTCGAACCGACGTTGCTGGCCGTACATTTGTACGGCTCCGCAGTGGATGGCG
GCCTGAAGCCACACAGTGATATTGATTTGCTGGTTACGGTGACCGTAAGGCTTGATGAAACAACGCGGCG
AGCTTTGATCAACGACCTTTTGGAAACTTCGGCTTCCCCTGGAGAGAGCGAGATTCTCCGCGCTGTAGAA
GTCACCATTGTTGTGCACGACGACATCATTCCGTGGCGTTATCCAGCTAAGCGCGAACTGCAATTTGGAG
AATGGCAGCGCAATGACATTCTTGCAGGTATCTTCGAGCCAGCCACGATCGACATTGATCTGGCTATCTT
GCTGACAAAAGCAAGAGAACATAGCGTTGCCTTGGTAGGTCCAGCGGCGGAGGAACTCTTTGATCCGGTT
CCTGAACAGGATCTATTTGAGGCGCTAAATGAAACCTTAACGCTATGGAACTCGCCGCCCGACTGGGCTG
GCGATGAGCGAAATGTAGTGCTTACGTTGTCCCGCATTTGGTACAGCGCAGTAACCGGCAAAATCGCGCC
GAAGGATGTCGCTGCCGACTGGGCAATGGAGCGCCTGCCGGCCCAGTATCAGCCCGTCATACTTGAAGCT
AGACAGGCTTATCTTGGACAAGAAGAAGATCGCTTGGCCTCGCGCGCAGATCAGTTGGAAGAATTTGTCC
ACTACGTGAAAGGCGAGATCACCAAGGTAGTCGGCAAATAACCCTCGAGCCACCCATGACCAAAATCCCT
TAACGTGAGTTACGCGTCGTTCCACTGAGCGTCAGACCCCGTAGAAAAGATCAAAGGATCTTCTTGAGAT
CCTTTTTTTCTGCGCGTAATCTGCTGCTTGCAAACAAAAAAACCACCGCTACCAGCGGTGGTTTGTTTGC
CGGATCAAGAGCTACCAACTCTTTTTCCGAAGGTAACTGGCTTCAGCAGAGCGCAGATACCAAATACTGT
CCTTCTAGTGTAGCCGTAGTTAGGCCACCACTTCAAGAACTCTGTAGCACCGCCTACATACCTCGCTCTG
CTAATCCTGTTACCAGTGGCTGCTGCCAGTGGCGATAAGTCGTGTCTTACCGGGTTGGACTCAAGACGAT
AGTTACCGGATAAGGCGCAGCGGTCGGGCTGAACGGGGGGTTCGTGCACACAGCCCAGCTTGGAGCGAAC
GACCTACACCGAACTGAGATACCTACAGCGTGAGCATTGAGAAAGCGCCACGCTTCCCGAAGGGAGAAAG
GCGGACAGGTATCCGGTAAGCGGCAGGGTCGGAACAGGAGAGCGCACGAGGGAGCTTCCAGGGGGAAACG
CCTGGTATCTTTATAGTCCTGTCGGGTTTCGCCACCTCTGACTTGAGCGTCGATTTTTGTGATGCTCGTC
AGGGGGGCGGAGCCTATGGAAAAACGCCAGCAACGCGGCCTTTTTACGGTTCCTGGCCTTTTGCTGGCCT
TTTGCTCACATGTTCTTTCCTGCGTTATCCCCTGATTCTGTGGATAACCGTATTACCGCCTTTGAGTGAG
CTGATACCGCTCGCCGCAGCCGAACGACCGAGCGCAGCGAGTCAGTGAGCGAGGAAGCGGAAGAGCGCCC
AATACGCAAACCGCCTCTCCCCGCGCGTTGGCCGATTCATTAATGCAGCTGGCACGACAGGTTTCCCGAC
TGGAAAGCGGGCAGTGAGCGCAACGCAATTAATACGCGTACCGCTAGCCAGGAAGAGTTTGTAGAAACGC
AAAAAGGCCATCCGTCAGGATGGCCTTCTGCTTAGTTTGATGCCTGGCAGTTTATGGCGGGCGTCCTGCC
CGCCACCCTCCGGGCCGTTGCTTCACAACGTTCAAATCCGCTCCCGGCGGATTTGTCCTACTCAGGAGAG
CGTTCACCGACAAACAACAGATAAAACGAAAGGCCCAGTCTTCCGACTGAGCCTTTCGTTTTATTTGATG
CCTGGCAGTTCCCTACTCTCGCGTTAACGCTAGCATGGATGTTTTCCCAGTCACGACGTTGTAAAACGAC
GGCCAGTCTTAAG
Features (pLannotate 1.2.2; 16 found; start..end, strand, type, name):
     50..68      -  rep_origin     f1 ori (fragment): f1 bacteriophage origin of replication; arrow indicates direction of (+) strand synthesis
     73..228     -  CDS            lacZα (fragment): LacZα fragment of β-galactosidase; lacZ fragment
    236..254     +  promoter       T7 promoter: promoter for bacteriophage T7 RNA polymerase
    263..286     -  misc_feature   MCS (fragment): pBluescript multiple cloning site
    302..320     -  promoter       T3 promoter: promoter for bacteriophage T3 RNA polymerase
    365..381     -  protein_bind   lac operator: The lac repressor binds to the lac operator to inhibit transcription in E. coli. This inhibition can be relieved by adding lactose or isopropyl-β-D-thiogalactopyranoside (IPTG). lac repressor encoded by lacI
    389..419     -  promoter       lac promoter: promoter for the E. coli lac operon
    434..455     -  protein_bind   CAP binding site: CAP binding activates transcription in the presence of cAMP. E. coli catabolite activator protein
    668..691     +  promoter       Pc promoter (fragment): intI1 (promoter lies within the coding sequence); class 1 integron promoter
    867..923     +  CDS            GmR (fragment): gentamycin acetyltransferase; aacC1; confers resistance to gentamycin
    930..1721    +  CDS            SmR: aminoglycoside adenylyltransferase (Murphy, 1985); aadA; confers resistance to spectinomycin and streptomycin
   1814..2402    +  rep_origin     ori: high-copy-number ColE1/pMB1/pBR322/pUC origin of replication
   2585..2677    +  CDS            lacI (fragment): lac repressor; lacI; The lac repressor binds to the lac operator to inhibit transcription in E. coli. This inhibition can be relieved by adding lactose or isopropyl-β-D-thiogalactopyranoside (IPTG).
   2732..2759    -  terminator     rrnB T2 terminator: transcription terminator T2 from the E. coli rrnB gene
   2891..2934    +  terminator     rrnB T1 terminator: Escherichia coli rrnB; transcription terminator T1 from the E. coli rrnB gene
   2981..3017    -  CDS            lacZα (fragment): LacZα fragment of β-galactosidase; lacZ fragment
