[The description below was written by a language model from this plasmid's Addgene catalogue record and pLannotate feature annotations shown in this document.]
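Description:
pFUS_A30A is a small bacterial cloning vector built on the Invitrogen pCR8 backbone and belonging to a Golden Gate toolkit for assembling custom TALENs and other TAL effector-based DNA-targeting constructs. It is propagated in E. coli at high copy from a ColE1/pUC-type origin and is selected with spectinomycin through the aadA aminoglycoside adenylyltransferase gene (SmR). That gene lies downstream of a fragment of a class 1 integron Pc promoter and a short gentamicin-resistance gene remnant. The rrnB T1 and T2 transcription terminators from the pCR8 backbone flank the cloning region and insulate it from read-through transcription. The annotated sequence is about 3.0 kb, broadly in line with the stated backbone and insert sizes.

The insert, placed between AflII and XbaI sites that both remain intact, is a roughly 460 bp lacZ cassette carrying BsaI restriction sites. The feature table shows that it derives from a pBluescript-type region: a CAP binding site, lac promoter and lac operator drive a lacZα fragment, with T3 and T7 promoters, a remnant of the multiple cloning site and a sliver of f1 origin also present. BsaI is a type IIS enzyme that cuts outside its recognition sequence, so digestion releases the lacZα cassette and leaves custom overhangs into which an ordered set of modules can be ligated in a single reaction. Loss of lacZα then allows blue/white screening for recombinant clones. The exact BsaI positions and overhangs are not annotated, and the record does not state which repeat positions or array lengths this particular pFUS variant is meant to accept. No eukaryotic expression elements are present, consistent with use as an intermediate assembly vector rather than a final expression construct.
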