Addgene plasmid #31029: pFUS_A30A
Depositing lab: Adam Bogdanove & Daniel Voytas. Depositing organization: University of Minnesota. Publication: Efficient design and assembly of custom TALEN and other TAL effector-based constructs for DNA targeting. Cermak T, Doyle EL, Christian M, Wang L, Zhang Y, Schmidt C, Baller JA, Somia NV, Bogdanove AJ, Voytas DF. Nucleic Acids Res. 2011 Jul;39(12):e82. doi: 10.1093/nar/gkr218 PubMed 21493687.
Backbone
  Vector backbone: pCR8
  Backbone manufacturer: Invitrogen
  Backbone size w/o insert (bp): 2447
Growth in bacteria
  Bacterial resistance: Spectinomycin, 50 μg/mL
  Growth temperature: 37°C
  Growth strain: DH5alpha
  Growth instructions: DH10B/LB+antibiotics
  Copy number: High Copy
Gene/Insert
  Gene/Insert name: LacZ + BsaI restriction sites
  Insert size (bp): 459
  Cloning method: Restriction Enzyme; 5′ cloning site AflII (not destroyed); 3′ cloning site XbaI (not destroyed)
  Sequencing primers: 5′ pCR8_F1 (ttgatgcctggcagttccct); 3′ pCR8_R1 (cgaaccgaacaggcttatgt)
Terms and licenses: Academic/Nonprofit Terms; Industry Terms: Not Available to Industry
How to cite: pFUS_A30A was a gift from Adam Bogdanove & Daniel Voytas (Addgene plasmid # 31029 ; http://n2t.net/addgene:31029 ; RRID:Addgene_31029)
