>Addgene plasmid #31029 | pFUS_A30A | addgene partial sequence | sequence record 35555 | 31029 with pCR8_F1 (ttgatgcctggcagttccct)
ACGTTGTAAAACGACGGCCAGTCTTAAGCGTCTCCCCCTGAACCTGACCCCGGACCAAGTGGTGGCTATC
GAGACCGGCGCCGCTACAGGGCGCGTCCCATTCGCCATTCAGGCTGCGCAACTGTTGGGAAGGGCGATCG
GTGCGGGCCTCTTCGCTATTACGCCAGCTGGCGAAAGGGGGATGTGCTGCAAGGCGATTAAGTTGGGTAA
CGCCAGGGTTTTCCCAGTCACGACGTTGTAAAACGACGGCCAGTGAGCGCGCGTAATACGACTCACTATA
GGGCGAATTGGGTACCGGGCCCCCCCTCGAGGTCCTCCAGCTTTTGTTCCCTTTAGTGAGGGTTAATTGC
GCGCTTGGCGTAATCATGGTCATAGCTGTTTCCTGTGTGAAATTGTTATCCGCTCACAATTCCACACAAC
ATACGAGCCGGAAGCATAAAGTGTAAAGCCTGGGGTGCCTAATGAGTGAGCTAACTCACATTAATTGCGT
TGCGCTCACTGCCCGCTTTCCACCGGTGGTCTCTGGCGGCAAGCAAGCGCTCGAAACGGTGCAGCGGCTG
TTGCCGGTGCTGTGCCAGGACCATGGCCTGACGAGACGTCTAGACCAGCCAGGACAGAAATGCCTCGACT
TCGCTGCTACCCAAGGTTGCCGGGTGACGCACACCGTGGAAACGGATGAAGGCACGAACCCAGTGGACAT
AAGCCTGTTCGGTTCGTAAGCTGTAATGCAAGTAGCGTATGCGCTCACGCAACTGGTCCAGAACCTTGAC
CGAACGCAGCGGTGGTAACGGCGCAGTGGCGGTTTTCATGGCTTGTTATGACTGTTTTTTTGGGGTACAG
TCTATGCCTCGGGCATCCAAGCAG
